Addgene plasmid #147357: pnEA-NpM-DmNot1_1499-1644_R
Purpose: Bacterial Expression of DmNot1_1499-1644
Depositing lab: Elisa Izaurralde. Depositing organization: Max Planck Institute for Developmental Biology.
Backbone
  Vector backbone: Unknown
  Vector type: Bacterial Expression
Growth in bacteria
  Bacterial resistance: Ampicillin, 100 μg/mL
  Growth temperature: 37°C
  Growth strain: DH5alpha
  Copy number: Low Copy
Gene/Insert
  Gene/Insert name: DmNot1_1499-1644
  Species: D. melanogaster (fly)
  Entrez Gene: Not1 (a.k.a. Dmel_CG34407, CG1874, CG1884, CG34407, Dmel\CG34407, Dmel_CG1874, Dmel_CG1884, NOT, NOT1, anon-EST:Liang-1.29, anon-WO0118547.221, clone 1.29, not1)
  Cloning method: Unknown
Terms and licenses: Academic/Nonprofit Terms; Industry Terms: Not Available to Industry
Depositor comments: sequence given by NCBI: NM_001103772.2. Plasmids from this collection were made available to the research community and donated after the lab closed. Please note that the sequence provided by the depositing laboratory may be theoretical/predicted or based on Sanger sequencing results. There may be discrepancies between sequencing results obtained by Addgene and the depositor sequence. If an Addgene verified sequence is not available, please contact before placing your order to request that our lab fully sequence the plasmid.
How to cite: pnEA-NpM-DmNot1_1499-1644_R was a gift from Elisa Izaurralde (Addgene plasmid # 147357 ; http://n2t.net/addgene:147357 ; RRID:Addgene_147357)
