[The description below was written by a language model from this plasmid's Addgene catalogue record and pLannotate feature annotations shown in this document.]
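Description:
pnEA-NpM-DmNot1_1499-1644_R is a 7,263 nt bacterial expression plasmid for producing a fragment of Drosophila melanogaster Not1 (residues 1499–1644) in E. coli. The catalogue lists the backbone as unknown, but the annotated features point to a pET/pBR322-style architecture. It has a ColE1/pMB1-type origin together with the bom mobility region and the rop gene. Rop keeps copy number down, which agrees with the record's "low copy" designation. Selection is by ampicillin through the bla gene and its own promoter. The tet promoter and several disrupted fragments of the tetracycline resistance gene are most likely non-functional remnants of the pBR322 ancestor.

The expression cassette is driven by a T7 promoter followed by a lac operator and the phage T7 gene 10 ribosome binding site. A lacI gene on the plasmid supplies repressor, so transcription depends on T7 RNA polymerase in the host and can be induced with IPTG. The open reading frame begins with a maltose binding protein lacking its signal sequence, so the fusion should stay in the cytosol. MBP serves as an N-terminal solubility and affinity tag. It is followed by the Not1 segment, which the annotation software matched by homology to mouse CNOT1, the scaffold subunit of the CCR4-NOT deadenylase complex. The catalogue specifies the fly orthologue. The linker between MBP and the insert is not annotated, so the record does not show whether it contains a protease site. A short hit to a T7 gene 10-derived sequence lies just upstream of the T7 terminator and is probably vector sequence rather than a deliberate tag. The stated purpose is simply bacterial expression of this Not1 fragment. The depositor sequence may be theoretical rather than fully verified.
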