Features (pLannotate 1.2.2; 20 found; start..end, strand, type, name):
    104..208     +  promoter       AmpR promoter: bla
    209..1069    +  CDS            AmpR: β-lactamase; bla; confers resistance to ampicillin, carbenicillin, and related antibiotics
   1240..1828    +  rep_origin     ori: high-copy-number ColE1/pMB1/pBR322/pUC origin of replication
   2014..2156    -  misc_feature   bom: basis of mobility region from pBR322
   2258..2449    -  CDS            rop: Rop protein, which maintains plasmids at low copy number; rop
   2466..2846    +  CDS            YPB1_ECOLX: Protein predicted: Swiss-Prot protein existence level 4. From Escherichia coli.
   3088..3712    -  CDS            TcR (fragment): tetracycline efflux protein; tet; confers resistance to tetracycline
   3727..3748    -  protein_bind   CAP binding site: CAP binding activates transcription in the presence of cAMP. E. coli catabolite activator protein
   3761..4843    -  CDS            lacI: lac repressor; lacI; The lac repressor binds to the lac operator to inhibit transcription in E. coli. This inhibition can be relieved by adding lactose or isopropyl-β-D-thiogalactopyranoside (IPTG).
   4844..4921    -  promoter       lacI promoter: lacI
   4929..5208    -  CDS            TcR (fragment): tetracycline efflux protein; tet; confers resistance to tetracycline
   5230..5248    +  promoter       T7 promoter: promoter for bacteriophage T7 RNA polymerase
   5249..5273    +  protein_bind   lac operator: The lac repressor binds to the lac operator to inhibit transcription in E. coli. This inhibition can be relieved by adding lactose or isopropyl-β-D-thiogalactopyranoside (IPTG). lac repressor encoded by lacI
   5288..5310    +  RBS            RBS: efficient ribosome binding site from bacteriophage T7 gene 10 (Olins and Rangwala, 1989)
   5321..6417    +  CDS            MBP (fragment): maltose binding protein from E. coli; malE (mutated); This version of the gene does not encode a signal sequence, so MBP will remain in the cytosol.
   6442..6906    +  CDS            Cnot1 (fragment): CNOT1_MOUSE - Also known as Kiaa1007. Experimental evidence at protein level: Swiss-Prot protein existence level 1. Scaffolding component of the CCR4-NOT complex which is one of the major cellular mRNA deadenylases and is linked to various cellular processes including bulk mRNA degradation, miRNA-mediated repression, translational repression during translational initiation and general transcription regulation. Additional complex functions may be a consequence of its influence on mRNA expression. Its scaffolding function implies its interaction with the catalytic complex module and diverse RNA-
   6947..6996    +  CDS            SET1 (fragment): solubility-enhancement tag derived from T7 phage gene 10B
   7004..7051    +  terminator     T7 terminator: transcription terminator for bacteriophage T7 RNA polymerase
   7074..7178    -  CDS            TcR (fragment): tetracycline efflux protein; tet; confers resistance to tetracycline
   7226..7254    -  promoter       tet promoter: E. coli promoter for tetracycline efflux protein gene
>Addgene plasmid #147357 | pnEA-NpM-DmNot1_1499-1644_R | depositor full sequence | sequence record 289804 | Full Sequence
TTCTTGAAGACGAAAGGGCCTCGTGATACGCCTATTTTTATAGGTTAATGTCATGATAATAATGGTTTCT
TAGACGTCAGGTGGCACTTTTCGGGGAAATGTGCGCGGAACCCCTATTTGTTTATTTTTCTAAATACATT
CAAATATGTATCCGCTCATGAGACAATAACCCTGATAAATGCTTCAATAATATTGAAAAAGGAAGAGTAT
GAGTATTCAACATTTCCGTGTCGCCCTTATTCCCTTTTTTGCGGCATTTTGCCTTCCTGTTTTTGCTCAC
CCAGAAACGCTGGTGAAAGTAAAAGATGCTGAAGATCAGTTGGGTGCACGAGTGGGTTACATCGAACTGG
ATCTCAACAGCGGTAAGATCCTTGAGAGTTTTCGCCCCGAAGAACGTTTTCCAATGATGAGCACTTTTAA
AGTTCTGCTATGTGGCGCGGTATTATCCCGTGTTGACGCCGGGCAAGAGCAACTCGGTCGCCGCATACAC
TATTCTCAGAATGACTTGGTTGAGTACTCACCAGTCACAGAAAAGCATCTTACGGATGGCATGACAGTAA
GAGAATTATGCAGTGCTGCCATAACCATGAGTGATAACACTGCGGCCAACTTACTTCTGACAACGATCGG
AGGACCGAAGGAGCTAACCGCTTTTTTGCACAACATGGGGGATCATGTAACTCGCCTTGATCGTTGGGAA
CCGGAGCTGAATGAAGCCATACCAAACGACGAGCGTGACACCACGATGCCTGCAGCAATGGCAACAACGT
TGCGCAAACTATTAACTGGCGAACTACTTACTCTAGCTTCCCGGCAACAATTAATAGACTGGATGGAGGC
GGATAAAGTTGCAGGACCACTTCTGCGCTCGGCCCTTCCGGCTGGCTGGTTTATTGCTGATAAATCTGGA
GCCGGTGAGCGTGGGTCTCGCGGTATCATTGCAGCACTGGGGCCAGATGGTAAGCCCTCCCGTATCGTAG
TTATCTACACGACGGGGAGTCAGGCAACTATGGATGAACGAAATAGACAGATCGCTGAGATAGGTGCCTC
ACTGATTAAGCATTGGTAACTGTCAGACCAAGTTTACTCATATATACTTTAGATTGATTTAAAACTTCAT
TTTTAATTTAAAAGGATCTAGGTGAAGATCCTTTTTGATAATCTCATGACCAAAATCCCTTAACGTGAGT
TTTCGTTCCACTGAGCGTCAGACCCCGTAGAAAAGATCAAAGGATCTTCTTGAGATCCTTTTTTTCTGCG
CGTAATCTGCTGCTTGCAAACAAAAAAACCACCGCTACCAGCGGTGGTTTGTTTGCCGGATCAAGAGCTA
CCAACTCTTTTTCCGAAGGTAACTGGCTTCAGCAGAGCGCAGATACCAAATACTGTCCTTCTAGTGTAGC
CGTAGTTAGGCCACCACTTCAAGAACTCTGTAGCACCGCCTACATACCTCGCTCTGCTAATCCTGTTACC
AGTGGCTGCTGCCAGTGGCGATAAGTCGTGTCTTACCGGGTTGGACTCAAGACGATAGTTACCGGATAAG
GCGCAGCGGTCGGGCTGAACGGGGGGTTCGTGCACACAGCCCAGCTTGGAGCGAACGACCTACACCGAAC
TGAGATACCTACAGCGTGAGCTATGAGAAAGCGCCACGCTTCCCGAAGGGAGAAAGGCGGACAGGTATCC
GGTAAGCGGCAGGGTCGGAACAGGAGAGCGCACGAGGGAGCTTCCAGGGGGAAACGCCTGGTATCTTTAT
AGTCCTGTCGGGTTTCGCCACCTCTGACTTGAGCGTCGATTTTTGTGATGCTCGTCAGGGGGGCGGAGCC
TATGGAAAAACGCCAGCAACGCGGCCTTTTTACGGTTCCTGGCCTTTTGCTGGCCTTTTGCTCACATGTT
CTTTCCTGCGTTATCCCCTGATTCTGTGGATAACCGTATTACCGCCTTTGAGTGAGCTGATACCGCTCGC
CGCAGCCGAACGACCGAGCGCAGCGAGTCAGTGAGCGAGGAAGCGGAAGAGCGCCTGATGCGGTATTTTC
TCCTTACGCATCTGTGCGGTATTTCACACCGCATATATGGTGCACTCTCAGTACAATCTGCTCTGATGCC
GCATAGTTAAGCCAGTATACACTCCGCTATCGCTACGTGACTGGGTCATGGCTGCGCCCCGACACCCGCC
AACACCCGCTGACGCGCCCTGACGGGCTTGTCTGCTCCCGGCATCCGCTTACAGACAAGCTGTGACCGTC
TCCGGGAGCTGCATGTGTCAGAGGTTTTCACCGTCATCACCGAAACGCGCGAGGCAGCTGCGGTAAAGCT
CATCAGCGTGGTCGTGAAGCGATTCACAGATGTCTGCCTGTTCATCCGCGTCCAGCTCGTTGAGTTTCTC
CAGAAGCGTTAATGTCTGGCTTCTGATAAAGCGGGCCATGTTAAGGGCGGTTTTTTCCTGTTTGGTCACT
GATGCCTCCGTGTAAGGGGGATTTCTGTTCATGGGGGTAATGATACCGATGAAACGAGAGAGGATGCTCA
CGATACGGGTTACTGATGATGAACATGCCCGGTTACTGGAACGTTGTGAGGGTAAACAACTGGCGGTATG
GATGCGGCGGGACCAGAGAAAAATCACTCAGGGTCAATGCCAGCGCTTCGTTAATACAGATGTAGGTGTT
CCACAGGGTAGCCAGCAGCATCCTGCGATGCAGATCCGGAACATAATGGTGCAGGGCGCTGACTTCCGCG
TTTCCAGACTTTACGAAACACGGAAACCGAAGACCATTCATGTTGTTGCTCAGGTCGCAGACGTTTTGCA
GCAGCAGTCGCTTCACGTTCGCTCGCGTATCGGTGATTCATTCTGCTAACCAGTAAGGCAACCCCGCCAG
CCTAGCCGGGTCCTCAACGACAGGAGCACGATCATGCGCACCCGTGGCCAGGACCCAACGCTGCCCGAGA
TGCGCCGCGTGCGGCTGCTGGAGATGGCGGACGCGATGGATATGTTCTGCCAAGGGTTGGTTTGCGCATT
CACAGTTCTCCGCAAGAATTGATTGGCTCCAATTCTTGGAGTGGTGAATCCGTTAGCGAGGTGCCGCCGG
CTTCCATTCAGGTCGAGGTGGCCCGGCTCCATGCACCGCGACGCAACGCGGGGAGGCAGACAAGGTATAG
GGCGGCGCCTACAATCCATGCCAACCCGTTCCATGTGCTCGCCGAGGCGGCATAAATCGCCGTGACGATC
AGCGGTCCAGTGATCGAAGTTAGGCTGGTAAGAGCCGCGAGCGATCCTTGAAGCTGTCCCTGATGGTCGT
CATCTACCTGCCTGGACAGCATGGCCTGCAACGCGGGCATCCCGATGCCGCCGGAAGCGAGAAGAATCAT
AATGGGGAAGGCCATCCAGCCTCGCGTCGCGAACGCCAGCAAGACGTAGCCCAGCGCGTCGGCCGCCATG
CCGGCGATAATGGCCTGCTTCTCGCCGAAACGTTTGGTGGCGGGACCAGTGACGAAGGCTTGAGCGAGGG
CGTGCAAGATTCCGAATACCGCAAGCGACAGGCCGATCATCGTCGCGCTCCAGCGAAAGCGGTCCTCGCC
GAAAATGACCCAGAGCGCTGCCGGCACCTGTCCTACGAGTTGCATGATAAAGAAGACAGTCATAAGTGCG
GCGACGATAGTCATGCCCCGCGCCCACCGGAAGGAGCTGACTGGGTTGAAGGCTCTCAAGGGCATCGGTC
GAGATCCCGGTGCCTAATGAGTGAGCTAACTTACATTAATTGCGTTGCGCTCACTGCCCGCTTTCCAGTC
GGGAAACCTGTCGTGCCAGCTGCATTAATGAATCGGCCAACGCGCGGGGAGAGGCGGTTTGCGTATTGGG
CGCCAGGGTGGTTTTTCTTTTCACCAGTGAGACGGGCAACAGCTGATTGCCCTTCACCGCCTGGCCCTGA
GAGAGTTGCAGCAAGCGGTCCACGCTGGTTTGCCCCAGCAGGCGAAAATCCTGTTTGATGGTGGTTAACG
GCGGGATATAACATGAGCTGTCTTCGGTATCGTCGTATCCCACTACCGAGATATCCGCACCAACGCGCAG
CCCGGACTCGGTAATGGCGCGCATTGCGCCCAGCGCCATCTGATCGTTGGCAACCAGCATCGCAGTGGGA
ACGATGCCCTCATTCAGCATTTGCATGGTTTGTTGAAAACCGGACATGGCACTCCAGTCGCCTTCCCGTT
CCGCTATCGGCTGAATTTGATTGCGAGTGAGATATTTATGCCAGCCAGCCAGACGCAGACGCGCCGAGAC
AGAACTTAATGGGCCCGCTAACAGCGCGATTTGCTGGTGACCCAATGCGACCAGATGCTCCACGCCCAGT
CGCGTACCGTCTTCATGGGAGAAAATAATACTGTTGATGGGTGTCTGGTCAGAGACATCAAGAAATAACG
CCGGAACATTAGTGCAGGCAGCTTCCACAGCAATGGCATCCTGGTCATCCAGCGGATAGTTAATGATCAG
CCCACTGACGCGTTGCGCGAGAAGATTGTGCACCGCCGCTTTACAGGCTTCGACGCCGCTTCGTTCTACC
ATCGACACCACCACGCTGGCACCCAGTTGATCGGCGCGAGATTTAATCGCCGCGACAATTTGCGACGGCG
CGTGCAGGGCCAGACTGGAGGTGGCAACGCCAATCAGCAACGACTGTTTGCCCGCCAGTTGTTGTGCCAC
GCGGTTGGGAATGTAATTCAGCTCCGCCATCGCCGCTTCCACTTTTTCCCGCGTTTTCGCAGAAACGTGG
CTGGCCTGGTTCACCACGCGGGAAACGGTCTGATAAGAGACACCGGCATACTCTGCGACATCGTATAACG
TTACTGGTTTCACATTCACCACCCTGAATTGACTCTCTTCCGGGCGCTATCATGCCATACCGCGAAAGGT
TTTGCGCCATTCGATGGTGTCCGGGATCTCGACGCTCTCCCTTATGCGACTCCTGCATTAGGAAGCAGCC
CAGTAGTAGGTTGAGGCCGTTGAGCACCGCCGCCGCAAGGAATGGTGCATGCAAGGAGATGGCGCCCAAC
AGTCCCCCGGCCACGGGGCCTGCCACCATACCCACGCCGAAACAAGCGCTCATGAGCCCGAAGTGGCGAG
CCCGATCTTCCCCATCGGTGATGTCGGCGATATAGGCGCCAGCAACCGCACCTGTGGCGCCGGTGATGCC
GGCCACGATGCGTCCGGCGTAGAGGATCGAGATCTCGATCCCGCGAAATTAATACGACTCACTATAGGGG
AATTGTGAGCGGATAACAATTCCCCACTAGTAATAATTTTGTTTAACTTTAAGAAGGAGATATACCATGG
AAACTGAAGAAGGTAAACTGGTAATCTGGATTAACGGCGATAAAGGCTATAACGGTCTCGCTGAAGTCGG
TAAGAAATTCGAGAAAGATACCGGAATTAAAGTCACCGTTGAGCATCCGGATAAACTGGAAGAGAAATTC
CCACAGGTTGCGGCAACTGGCGATGGCCCTGACATTATCTTCTGGGCACACGACCGCTTTGGTGGCTACG
CTCAATCTGGCCTGTTGGCTGAAATCACCCCGGACAAAGCGTTCCAGGACAAGCTGTATCCGTTTACCTG
GGATGCCGTACGTTACAACGGCAAGCTGATTGCTTACCCGATCGCTGTTGAAGCGTTATCGCTGATTTAT
AACAAAGACCTGCTGCCGAACCCGCCAAAAACCTGGGAAGAGATCCCGGCGCTGGATAAAGAACTGAAAG
CGAAAGGTAAGAGCGCCCTGATGTTCAACCTGCAAGAACCGTACTTCACCTGGCCGCTGATTGCTGCTGA
CGGGGGTTATGCGTTCAAGTATGAAAACGGCAAGTACGACATTAAAGACGTGGGCGTGGATAACGCTGGC
GCGAAAGCGGGTCTGACCTTCCTGGTTGACCTGATTAAAAACAAACACATGAATGCAGACACCGATTACT
CCATCGCAGAAGCTGCCTTTAATAAAGGCGAAACAGCGATGACCATCAACGGCCCGTGGGCATGGTCCAA
CATCGACACCAGCAAAGTGAATTATGGTGTAACGGTACTGCCGACCTTCAAGGGTCAACCATCCAAACCG
TTCGTTGGCGTGCTGAGCGCAGGTATTAACGCCGCCAGTCCGAACAAAGAGCTGGCAAAAGAGTTCCTCG
AAAACTATCTGCTGACTGATGAAGGTCTGGAAGCGGTTAATAAAGACAAACCGCTGGGTGCCGTAGCGCT
GAAGTCTTACGAGGAAGAGTTGGCGAAAGATCCACGTATTGCCGCCACGATGGAAAACGCCCAGAAAGGT
GAAATCATGCCGAACATCCCGCAGATGTCCGCTTTCTGGTATGCCGTGCGTACTGCGGTGATCAACGCCG
CCAGCGGTCGTCAGACTGTCGATGAAGCCCTTAAAGACGCGCAGACTGGTACCGGCAGCGGCCTGGAAGT
TCTGTTCCAGGGGCCCCATATGCTCGAGGGAATCAAACACATGGTCGTCAACGCCGTGGAGCGCACGATA
ACCGACTGGTTGCAGCCTATTGTGGACCGAAGCATCCGCATTGCCTGTGCCACCACCGAGCAGATCATCC
GCAAGGACTTCGCCCTGGATGCTGACGAGAACCGAATGCGCACTGCCGCTCATCAGATGGTACGAAACCT
TGCCGCCGGCATGGCCATGATTACCGGTAAGGATGAGATAGCGCGTGCTATTAGCCAGAATCTGCACAAG
GCCTTGCTGTCGGGTCTAAATGGGATGCCCAGCATGGCTGAGATCCAAGCTGCTGCTATGCAGTTAGCCA
GCGAAAATGTTGAGCTAGTTTGCGCTTTCATTCAGAAAACATCTGCTGAAAAGGCAGCCGCAGAGATCGA
TAGGCGTCTAAGCACCGATTTCGAGACCAGAAAAATTGCTCGTGAATGAGGATCCTAATAGTCTAGAGCT
AGCCCTAGGAGATCCGGCTGCTAACAAAGCCCGAAAGGAAGCTGAGTTGGCTGCTGCCACCGCTGAGCAA
TAACTAGCATAACCCCTTGGGGCCTCTAAACGGGTCTTGAGGGGTTTTTTGCTGAAAGGAGGAACTATAT
CCGGATATCCCGCAAGAGGCCCGGCAGTACCGGCATAACCAAGCCTATGCCTACAGCATCCAGGGTGACG
GTGCCGAGGATGACGATGAGCGCATTGTTAGATTTCATACACGGTGCCTGACTGCGTTAGCAATTTAACT
GTGATAAACTACCGCATTAAAGCTTATCGATGATAAGCTGTCAAACATGAGAA
